>Addgene plasmid #22348 | pCI-MOR139-1 | depositor full sequence | sequence record 10258 | Author sequence
TCAATATTGGCCATTAGCCATATTATTCATTGGTTATATAGCATAAATCAATATTGGCTATTGGCCATTG
CATACGTTGTATCTATATCATAATATGTACATTTATATTGGCTCATGTCCAATATGACCGCCATGTTGGC
ATTGATTATTGACTAGTTATTAATAGTAATCAATTACGGGGTCATTAGTTCATAGCCCATATATGGAGTT
CCGCGTTACATAACTTACGGTAAATGGCCCGCCTGGCTGACCGCCCAACGACCCCCGCCCATTGACGTCA
ATAATGACGTATGTTCCCATAGTAACGCCAATAGGGACTTTCCATTGACGTCAATGGGTGGAGTATTTAC
GGTAAACTGCCCACTTGGCAGTACATCAAGTGTATCATATGCCAAGTCCGCCCCCTATTGACGTCAATGA
CGGTAAATGGCCCGCCTGGCATTATGCCCAGTACATGACCTTACGGGACTTTCCTACTTGGCAGTACATC
TACGTATTAGTCATCGCTATTACCATGGTGATGCGGTTTTGGCAGTACACCAATGGGCGTGGATAGCGGT
TTGACTCACGGGGATTTCCAAGTCTCCACCCCATTGACGTCAATGGGAGTTTGTTTTGGCACCAAAATCA
ACGGGACTTTCCAAAATGTCGTAATAACCCCGCCCCGTTGACGCAAATGGGCGGTAGGCGTGTACGGTGG
GAGGTCTATATAAGCAGAGCTCGTTTAGTGAACCGTCAGATCACTAGAAGCTTTATTGCGGTAGTTTATC
ACAGTTAAATTGCTAACGCAGTCAGTGCTTCTGACACAACAGTCTCGAACTTAAGCTGCAGAAGTTGGTC
GTGAGGCACTGGGCAGGTAAGTATCAAGGTTACAAGACAGGTTTAAGGAGACCAATAGAAACTGGGCTTG
TCGAGACAGAGAAGACTCTTGCGTTTCTGATAGGCACCTATTGGTCTTACTGACATCCACTTTGCCTTTC
TCTCCACAGGTGTCCACTCCCAGTTCAATTACAGCTCTTAAGGCTAGAGTACTTAATACGACTCACTATA
GGCTAGCATGAATGGCACAGAAGGCCCTAACTTCTACGTGCCCTTCTCCAATGCGACGGGTGTGGTACGC
GAATTCACGCGTATGGAGCCAAGAAACAATACTCATATTTTAGAATTTTTTCTATTGGGATTTTCACAGG
ACCCAAACTTGCAGCCTGTTATATGTGGCCTTTTCCTCTCCATGTACTTGATCACTGTAGTTGGAAACTT
GCTCATTATTCTCACCATCATCTCAGATGCCAACTTGCATACACCCATGTACTTTTTTCTCTCTAACCTG
TCATTTGTGGATATCTGCTTTGTTTCCACCACTGTCCCAAAAATGCTTGTGAATATTCAAACAAAGAGAA
AATCCATTAGCTATGCAGATTGCATCACCCAGATGTACTTTTTTCTGATTTTTGTGGAATTGGACAACTT
CCTCCTGGCTGTAATGGCCTATGACCGTTATGTGGCCATCTGCCATCCACTGCATTATACTGGTATCATG
AATCGCAGACTCTGTGGATTTTTGGTTCTTGTATGCTGGATTGTGAGTGTTCTGCATGCCTTGTTACAAA
GCATGATGGTGCTGCGGCTGTCCTTCTGCACAGACTTGGAAATCCCACACTTCTTCTGTGAATTGAATCA
GGTGGCACAGCTAACCTGTTCTGACACCTTTCTCAATGATGTGGTCATGTATTTTGCACTTGTTTTATTA
GCCATTGTTCCTCTGTTTGGCATCCTTTACTCTTACTCCAAGATAGTATCCTCCATACGAGCAATGTCCA
CAGTTCAGGGGAAGTATAAAGCATTTTCCACCTGTGCATCTCATCTCTCCGTTGTCTCCTTATTTTACTT
CACTGGTCTAGGAGTATACCTCAGTTCTGCAGTAAGTCACAGCTCACAAGCAAGTGCAACAGCCTCTGTG
ATGTACACAGTGGTGACTCCCATGCTAAACCCTTTCATCTACAGCCTGAGGAATAAAGATGTAAAAGGAG
CCCTGAAGAGGCTCTTAGGGGTAAAACTATGAGCGGCCGCTTCGAGCAGACATGATAAGATACATTGATG
AGTTTGGACAAACCACAACTAGAATGCAGTGAAAAAAATGCTTTATTTGTGAAATTTGTGATGCTATTGC
TTTATTTGTAACCATTATAAGCTGCAATAAACAAGTTAACAACAACAATTGCATTCATTTTATGTTTCAG
GTTCAGGGGGAGATGTGGGAGGTTTTTTAAAGCAAGTAAAACCTCTACAAATGTGGTAAAATCGATAAGG
ATCCGGGCTGGCGTAATAGCGAAGAGGCCCGCACCGATCGCCCTTCCCAACAGTTGCGCAGCCTGAATGG
CGAATGG
[124 nt withheld, positions 2388-2511]
C
[91 nt withheld, positions 2513-2603]
A
[49 nt withheld, positions 2605-2653]
CCTTTGACGTTGGAGTCCACGTTCTTT
[37 nt withheld, positions 2681-2717]
ACCCTATCTCGGTCTATTCTTTTGATTTATAAGGGATTTTGCCGATTTCGGCCTATTGGTTAAAAAATGA
GCTGATTTAACAAAAATTTAACGCGAATTTTAACAAAATATTAACGCTTACAATTTCCTGATGCGGTATT
TTCTCCTTACGCATCTGTGCGGTATTTCACACCGCATATGGTGCACTCTCAGTACAATCTGCTCTGATGC
CGCATAGTTAAGCCAGCCCCGACACCCGCCAACACCCGCTGACGCGCCCTGACGGGCTTGTCTGCTCCCG
GCATCCGCTTACAGACAAGCTGTGACCGTCTCCGGGAGCTGCATGTGTCAGAGGTTTTCACCGTCATCAC
CGAAACGCGCGAGACGAAAGGGCCTCGTGATACGCCTATTTTTATAGGTTAATGTCATGATAATAATGGT
TTCTTAGACGTCAGGTGGCACTTTTCGGGGAAATGTGCGCGGAACCCCTATTTGTTTATTTTTCTAAATA
CATTCAAATATGTATCCGCTCATGAGACAATAACCCTGATAAATGCTTCAATAATATTGAAAAAGGAAGA
GTATGAGTATTCAACATTTCCGTGTCGCCCTTATTCCCTTTTTTGCGGCATTTTGCCTTCCTGTTTTTGC
TCACCCAGAAACGCTGGTGAAAGTAAAAGATGCTGAAGATCAGTTGGGTGCACGAGTGGGTTACATCGAA
CTGGATCTCAACAGCGGTAAGATCCTTGAGAGTTTTCGCCCCGAAGAACGTTTTCCAATGATGAGCACTT
TTAAAGTTCTGCTATGTGGCGCGGTATTATCCCGTATTGACGCCGGGCAAGAGCAACTCGGTCGCCGCAT
ACACTATTCTCAGAATGACTTGGTTGAGTACTCACCAGTCACAGAAAAGCATCTTACGGATGGCATGACA
GTAAGAGAATTATGCAGTGCTGCCATAACCATGAGTGATAACACTGCGGCCAACTTACTTCTGACAACGA
TCGGAGGACCGAAGGAGCTAACCGCTTTTTTGCACAACATGGGGGATCATGTAACTCGCCTTGATCGTTG
GGAACCGGAGCTGAATGAAGCCATACCAAACGACGAGCGTGACACCACGATGCCTGTAGCAATGGCAACA
ACGTTGCGCAAACTATTAACTGGCGAACTACTTACTCTAGCTTCCCGGCAACAATTAATAGACTGGATGG
AGGCGGATAAAGTTGCAGGACCACTTCTGCGCTCGGCCCTTCCGGCTGGCTGGTTTATTGCTGATAAATC
TGGAGCCGGTGAGCGTGGGTCTCGCGGTATCATTGCAGCACTGGGGCCAGATGGTAAGCCCTCCCGTATC
GTAGTTATCTACACGACGGGGAGTCAGGCAACTATGGATGAACGAAATAGACAGATCGCTGAGATAGGTG
CCTCACTGATTAAGCATTGGTAACTGTCAGACCAAGTTTACTCATATATACTTTAGATTGATTTAAAACT
TCATTTTTAATTTAAAAGGATCTAGGTGAAGATCCTTTTTGATAATCTCATGACCAAAATCCCTTAACGT
GAGTTTTCGTTCCACTGAGCGTCAGACCCCGTAGAAAAGATCAAAGGATCTTCTTGAGATCCTTTTTTTC
TGCGCGTAATCTGCTGCTTGCAAACAAAAAAACCACCGCTACCAGCGGTGGTTTGTTTGCCGGATCAAGA
GCTACCAACTCTTTTTCCGAAGGTAACTGGCTTCAGCAGAGCGCAGATACCAAATACTGTTCTTCTAGTG
TAGCCGTAGTTAGGCCACCACTTCAAGAACTCTGTAGCACCGCCTACATACCTCGCTCTGCTAATCCTGT
TACCAGTGGCTGCTGCCAGTGGCGATAAGTCGTGTCTTACCGGGTTGGACTCAAGACGATAGTTACCGGA
TAAGGCGCAGCGGTCGGGCTGAACGGGGGGTTCGTGCACACAGCCCAGCTTGGAGCGAACGACCTACACC
GAACTGAGATACCTACAGCGTGAGCTATGAGAAAGCGCCACGCTTCCCGAAGGGAGAAAGGCGGACAGGT
ATCCGGTAAGCGGCAGGGTCGGAACAGGAGAGCGCACGAGGGAGCTTCCAGGGGGAAACGCCTGGTATCT
TTATAGTCCTGTCGGGTTTCGCCACCTCTGACTTGAGCGTCGATTTTTGTGATGCTCGTCAGGGGGGCGG
AGCCTATGGAAAAACGCCAGCAACGCGGCCTTTTTACGGTTCCTGGCCTTTTGCTGGCCTTTTGCTCACA
TGGCTCGACAGATCT
Features (pLannotate 1.2.2; 14 found; start..end, strand, type, name):
    140..517     +  enhancer       CMV enhancer: human cytomegalovirus immediate early enhancer
    519..718     +  promoter       CMV promoter: human cytomegalovirus (CMV) immediate early promoter
    857..989     +  intron         chimeric intron: chimera between introns from human β-globin and immunoglobulin heavy chain genes
   1034..1052    +  promoter       T7 promoter: promoter for bacteriophage T7 RNA polymerase
   1133..2038    +  CDS            OR7A17: OR7AH_HUMAN - Experimental evidence at protein level: Swiss-Prot protein existence level 1. Odorant receptor. From Homo sapiens (Human).
   2086..2207    -  polyA_signal   SV40 poly(A) signal: SV40 polyadenylation signal
   2230..2298    -  CDS            large T antigen (fragment): large T antigen from SV40 (simian virus 40)
   2317..2384    +  CDS            lacZα (fragment): LacZα fragment of β-galactosidase; lacZ fragment
   2388..2816    +  rep_origin     f1 ori (sequence partly withheld): f1 bacteriophage origin of replication; arrow indicates direction of (+) strand synthesis
   2844..2943    -  misc_feature   bom (fragment): basis of mobility region from pBR322
   3045..3080    -  CDS            rop (fragment): Rop protein, which maintains plasmids at low copy number; rop
   3175..3279    +  promoter       AmpR promoter: bla
   3280..4140    +  CDS            AmpR: β-lactamase; bla; confers resistance to ampicillin, carbenicillin, and related antibiotics
   4311..4899    +  rep_origin     ori: high-copy-number ColE1/pMB1/pBR322/pUC origin of replication
