[The description below was written by a language model from this plasmid's Addgene catalogue record and pLannotate feature annotations shown in this document.]
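Description:
pCI-MOR139-1 is a mammalian expression plasmid built on the Promega pCI backbone and carrying the mouse olfactory receptor MOR139-1 (Olfr1352), an insert of about 930 bp cloned between NheI and NotI sites that both remain intact. The full construct is 4,972 nt. It is propagated in E. coli through a high-copy ColE1/pUC-type origin and selected with ampicillin via the β-lactamase gene and its own promoter. An f1 phage origin is also present, which allows single-stranded DNA production. Short fragments annotated as lacZα, bom, rop and SV40 large T antigen are backbone remnants rather than functional units.

The receptor is expressed from the human cytomegalovirus immediate-early enhancer and promoter, followed by a chimeric β-globin/immunoglobulin heavy chain intron that generally improves mRNA processing and expression. An SV40 polyadenylation signal lies downstream of the coding region. A T7 promoter between the intron and the insert permits in vitro transcription and serves as a sequencing primer site. The catalogue lists an N-terminal Rho tag, a short rhodopsin-derived leader commonly fused to odorant receptors to aid cell-surface expression and allow antibody detection. It is not annotated separately in the feature table but would fit in the gap upstream of the annotated coding sequence. The automated annotation labels the open reading frame as human OR7A17. This most likely reflects a homology-based match to a related odorant receptor, since the record identifies the insert as the mouse gene.

The associated publication concerns odor coding by a mammalian receptor repertoire, so the plasmid is suited to heterologous expression of this receptor in cultured mammalian cells for studying its odorant responses.
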