Addgene plasmid #22348: pCI-MOR139-1
Depositing lab: Hiroaki Matsunami. Depositing organization: Duke University. Publication: Odor coding by a Mammalian receptor repertoire. Saito H, Chi Q, Zhuang H, Matsunami H, Mainland JD. Sci Signal. 2009 . 2(60):ra9. 10.1126/scisignal.2000016 PubMed 19261596.
Backbone
  Vector backbone: pCI
  Backbone manufacturer: Promega
  Backbone size w/o insert (bp): 4006
  Vector type: Mammalian Expression
Growth in bacteria
  Bacterial resistance: Ampicillin, 100 μg/mL
  Growth temperature: 37°C
  Growth strain: DH5alpha
  Copy number: Unknown
Gene/Insert
  Gene/Insert name: MOR139-1 (alt name: Mus musculus olfactory receptor 1352)
  Species: M. musculus (mouse)
  Insert size (bp): 930
  GenBank ID: NM_147071
  Entrez Gene: Olfr1352 (a.k.a. MOR139-1)
  Tag / fusion protein: Rho (N terminal on insert)
  Cloning method: Restriction Enzyme; 5′ cloning site NheI (not destroyed); 3′ cloning site NotI (not destroyed)
  Sequencing primers: 5′ T7; 3′ EBV-rev
Terms and licenses: Academic/Nonprofit Terms; Industry Terms: Not Available to Industry
How to cite: pCI-MOR139-1 was a gift from Hiroaki Matsunami (Addgene plasmid # 22348 ; http://n2t.net/addgene:22348 ; RRID:Addgene_22348)
