>Addgene plasmid #22348 | pCI-MOR139-1 | addgene partial sequence | sequence record 28182 | 22348 with T7
CCTACTTCTACGTGCCCTTCTCCAATGCGACGGGTGTGGTACGCGAATTCACGCGTATGGAGCCAAGAAA
CAATACTCATATTTTAGAATTTTTTCTATTGGGATTTTCACAGGACCCAAACTTGCAGCCTGTTATATGT
GGCCTTTTCCTCTCCATGTACTTGATCACTGTAGTTGGAAACTTGCTCATTATTCTCACCATCATCTCAG
ATGCCAACTTGCATACACCCATGTACTTTTTTCTCTCTAACCTGTCATTTGTGGATATCTGCTTTGTTTC
CACCACTGTCCCAAAAATGCTTGTGAATATTCAAACAAAGAGAAAATCCATTAGCTATGCAGATTGCATC
ACCCAGATGTACTTTTTTCTGATTTTTGTGGAATTGGACAACTTCCTCCTGGCTGTAATGGCCTATGACC
GTTATGTGGCCATCTGCCATCCACTGCATTATACTGGTATCATGAATCGCAGACTCTGTGGATTTTTGGT
TCTTGTATGCTGGATTGTGAGTGTTCTGCATGCCTTGTTACAAAGCATGATGGTGCTGCGGCTGTCCTTC
TGCACAGACTTGGAAATCCCACACTTCTTCTGTGAATTGAATCAGGTGGCACAGCTAACCTGTTCTGACA
CCTTTCTCAATGATGTGGTCATGTATTTTGCACTTGTTTTATTAGCCATTGTTCCTCTGTTTGGCATCCT
TTACTCTTACTCCAAGATAGTATCCTCCATACGAGCAATGTCCACAGTTCAGGGGGAAGTATAAAGCATT
TTCCACCTGTGCATCTCATCTCTC
